>Addgene plasmid #136827 | pEBTet-SNAP-Cep78 | depositor full sequence | sequence record 264086 | Full Sequence
TTGTACAAAGTGGTGATGGCAGCTAGCGGCGCGCCCGGCCGCTCGAGTCTAGAGGGCCCGTTTAAACCCG
CTGATCAGCCTCGACTGTGCCTTCTAGTTGCCAGCCATCTGTTGTTTGCCCCTCCCCCGTGCCTTCCTTG
ACCCTGGAAGGTGCCACTCCCACTGTCCTTTCCTAATAAAATGAGGAAATTGCATCGCATTGTCTGAGTA
GGTGTCATTCTATTCTGGGGGGTGGGGTGGGGCAGGACAGCAAGGGGGAGGATTGGGAAGACAATAGCAG
GCTAGAGGATCGATCCCCGCCCCGGACGAACTAAACCTGACTACGACATCTCTGCCCCTTCTTCGCGGGG
CAGTGCATGTAATCCCTTCAGTTGGTTGGTACAACTTGCCAACTGGGCCCTGTTCCACATGTGACACGGG
GGGGGACCAAACACAAAGGGGTTCTCTGACTGTAGTTGACATCCTTATAAATGGATGTGCACATTTGCCA
ACACTGAGTGGCTTTCATCCTGGAGCAGACTTTGCAGTCTGTGGACTGCAACACAACATTGCCTTTATGT
GTAACTCTTGGCTGAAGCTCTTACACCAATGCTGGGGGACATGTACCTCCCAGGGGCCCAGGAAGACTAC
GGGAGGCTACACCAACGTCAATCAGAGGGGCCTGTGTAGCTACCGATAAGCGGACCCTCAAGAGGGCATT
AGCAATAGTGTTTATAAGGCCCCCTTGTTAACCCTAAACGGGTAGCATATGCTTCCCGGGTAGTAGTATA
TACTATCCAGACTAACCCTAATTCAATAGCATATGTTACCCAACGGGAAGCATATGCTATCGAATTAGGG
TTAGTAAAAGGGTCCTAAGGAACAGCGATATCTCCCACCCCATGAGCTGTCACGGTTTTATTTACATGGG
GTCAGGATTCCACGAGGGTAGTGAACCATTTTAGTCACAAGGGCAGTGGCTGAAGATCAAGGAGCGGGCA
GTGAACTCTCCTGAATCTTCGCCTGCTTCTTCATTCTCCTTCGTTTAGCTAATAGAATAACTGCTGAGTT
GTGAACAGTAAGGTGTATGTGAGGTGCTCGAAAACAAGGTTTCAGGTGACGCCCCCAGAATAAAATTTGG
ACGGGGGGTTCAGTGGTGGCATTGTGCTATGACACCAATATAACCCTCACAAACCCCTTGGGCAATAAAT
ACTAGTGTAGGAATGAAACATTCTGAATATCTTTAACAATAGAAATCCATGGGGTGGGGACAAGCCGTAA
AGACTGGATGTCCATCTCACACGAATTTATGGCTATGGGCAACACATAATCCTAGTGCAATATGATACTG
GGGTTATTAAGATGTGTCCCAGGCAGGGACCAAGACAGGTGAACCATGTTGTTACACTCTATTTGTAACA
AGGGGAAAGAGAGTGGACGCCGACAGCAGCGGACTCCACTGGTTGTCTCTAACACCCCCGAAAATTAAAC
GGGGCTCCACGCCAATGGGGCCCATAAACAAAGACAAGTGGCCACTCTTTTTTTTGAAATTGTGGAGTGG
GGGCACGCGTCAGCCCCCACACGCCGCCCTGCGGTTTTGGACTGTAAAATAAGGGTGTAATAACTTGGCT
GATTGTAACCCCGCTAACCACTGCGGTCAAACCACTTGCCCACAAAACCACTAATGGCACCCCGGGGAAT
ACCTGCATAAGTAGGTGGGCGGGCCAAGATAGGGGCGCGATTGCTGCGATCTGGAGGACAAATTACACAC
ACTTGCGCCTGAGCGCCAAGCACAGGGTTGTTGGTCCTCATATTCACGAGGTCGCTGAGAGCACGGTGGG
CTAATGTTGCCATGGGTAGCATATACTACCCAAATATCTGGATAGCATATGCTATCCTAATCTATATCTG
GGTAGCATAGGCTATCCTAATCTATATCTGGGTAGCATATGCTATCCTAATCTATATCTGGGTAGTATAT
GCTATCCTAATTTATATCTGGGTAGCATAGGCTATCCTAATCTATATCTGGGTAGCATATGCTATCCTAA
TCTATATCTGGGTAGTATATGCTATCCTAATCTGTATCCGGGTAGCATATGCTATCCTAATAGAGATTAG
GGTAGTATATGCTATCCTAATTTATATCTGGGTAGCATATACTACCCAAATATCTGGATAGCATATGCTA
TCCTAATCTATATCTGGGTAGCATATGCTATCCTAATCTATATCTGGGTAGCATAGGCTATCCTAATCTA
TATCTGGGTAGCATATGCTATCCTAATCTATATCTGGGTAGTATATGCTATCCTAATTTATATCTGGGTA
GCATAGGCTATCCTAATCTATATCTGGGTAGCATATGCTATCCTAATCTATATCTGGGTAGTATATGCTA
TCCTAATCTGTATCCGGGTAGCATATGCTATCCTCATGCATATACAGTCAGCATATGATACCCAGTAGTA
GAGTGGGAGTGCTATCCTTTGCATATGCCGCCACCTCCCAAGGGGGCGTGAATTTTCGCTGCTTGTCCTT
TTCCTGCTGGTTGCTCCCATTCTTAGGTGAATTTAAGGAGGCCAGGCTAAAGCCGTCGCATGTCTGATTG
CTCACCAGGTAAATGTCGCTAATGTTTTCCAACGCGAGAAGGTGTTGAGCGCGGAGCTGAGTGACGTGAC
AACATGGGTATGCCCAATTGCCCCATGTTGGGAGGACGAAAATGGTGACAAGACAGATGGCCAGAAATAC
ACCAACAGCACGCATGATGTCTACTGGGGATTTATTCTTTAGTGCGGGGGAATACACGGCTTTTAATACG
ATTGAGGGCGTCTCCTAACAAGTTACATCACTCCTGCCCTTCCTCACCCTCATCTCCATCACCTCCTTCA
TCTCCGTCATCTCCGTCATCACCCTCCGCGGCAGCCCCTTCCACCATAGGTGGAAACCAGGGAGGCAAAT
CTACTCCATCGTCAAAGCTGCACACAGTCACCCTGATATTGCAGGTAGGAGCGGGCTTTGTCATAACAAG
GTCCTTAATCGCATCCTTCAAAACCTCAGCAAATATATGAGTTTGTAAAAAGACCATGAAATAACAGACA
ATGGACTCCCTTAGCGGGCCAGGTTGTGGGCCGGGTCCAGGGGCCATTCCAAAGGGGAGACGACTCAATG
GTGTAAGACGACATTGTGGAATAGCAAGGGCAGTTCCTCGCCTTAGGTTGTAAAGGGAGGTCTTACTACC
TCCATATACGAACACACCGGCGACCCAAGTTCCTTCGTCGGTAGTCCTTTCTACGTGACTCCTAGCCAGG
AGAGCTCTTAAACCTTCTGCAATGTTCTCAAATTTCGGGTTGGAACCTCCTTGACCACGATGCTTTTCCA
AACCACCCTCCTTTTTTGCGCCCTGCCTCCATCACCCTGACCCCGGGGTCCAGTGCTTGGGCCTTCTCCT
GGGTCATCTGCGGGGCCCTGCTCTATCGCTCCCGGGGGCACGTCAGGCTCACCATCTGGGCCACCTTCTT
GGTGGTATTCAAAATAATCGGCTTCCCCTACAGGGTGGAAAAATGGCCTTCTACCTGGAGGGGGCCTGCG
CGGTGGAGACCCGGATGATGATGACTGACTACTGGGACTCCTGGGCCTCTTTTCTCCACGTCCACGACCT
CTCCCCCTGGCTCTTTCACGACTTCCCCCCCTGGCTCTTTCACGTCCTCTACCCCGGCGGCCTCCACTAC
CTCCTCGACCCCGGCCTCCACTACCTCCTCGACCCCGGCCTCCACTGCCTCCTCGACCCCGGCCTCCACC
TCCTGCTCCTGCCCCTCCTGCTCCTGCCCCTCCTCCTGCTCCTGCCCCTCCTGCCCCTCCTGCTCCTGCC
CCTCCTGCCCCTCCTGCTCCTGCCCCTCCTGCCCCTCCTGCTCCTGCCCCTCCTGCCCCTCCTCCTGCTC
CTGCCCCTCCTGCCCCTCCTCCTGCTCCTGCCCCTCCTGCCCCTCCTGCTCCTGCCCCTCCTGCCCCTCC
TGCTCCTGCCCCTCCTGCCCCTCCTGCTCCTGCCCCTCCTGCTCCTGCCCCTCCTGCTCCTGCCCCTCCT
GCTCCTGCCCCTCCTGCCCCTCCTGCCCCTCCTCCTGCTCCTGCCCCTCCTGCTCCTGCCCCTCCTGCCC
CTCCTGCCCCTCCTGCTCCTGCCCCTCCTCCTGCTCCTGCCCCTCCTGCCCCTCCTGCCCCTCCTCCTGC
TCCTGCCCCTCCTGCCCCTCCTCCTGCTCCTGCCCCTCCTCCTGCTCCTGCCCCTCCTGCCCCTCCTGCC
CCTCCTCCTGCTCCTGCCCCTCCTGCCCCTCCTCCTGCTCCTGCCCCTCCTCCTGCTCCTGCCCCTCCTG
CCCCTCCTGCCCCTCCTCCTGCTCCTGCCCCTCCTCCTGCTCCTGCCCCTCCTGCCCCTCCTGCCCCTCC
TGCCCCTCCTCCTGCTCCTGCCCCTCCTCCTGCTCCTGCCCCTCCTGCTCCTGCCCCTCCCGCTCCTGCT
CCTGCTCCTGTTCCACCGTGGGTCCCTTTGCAGCCAATGCAACTTGGACGTTTTTGGGGTCTCCGGACAC
CATCTCTATGTCTTGGCCCTGATCCTGAGCCGCCCGGGGCTCCTGGTCTTCCGCCTCCTCGTCCTCGTCC
TCTTCCCCGTCCTCGTCCATGGTTATCACCCCCTCTTCTTTGAGGTCCACTGCCGCCGGAGCCTTCTGGT
CCAGATGTGTCTCCCTTCTCTCCTAGGCCATTTCCAGGTCCTGTACCTGGCCCCTCGTCAGACATGATTC
ACACTAAAAGAGATCAATAGACATCTTTATTAGACGACGCTCAGTGAATACAGGGAGTGCAGACTCCTGC
CCCCTCCAACAGCCCCCCCACCCTCATCCCCTTCATGGTCGCTGTCAGACAGATCCAGGTCTGAAAATTC
CCCATCCTCCGAACCATCCTCGTCCTCATCACCAATTACTCGCAGCCCGGAAAACTCCCGCTGAACATCC
TCAAGATTTGCGTCCTGAGCCTCAAGCCAGGCCTCAAATTCCTCGTCCCCCTTTTTGCTGGACGGTAGGG
ATGGGGATTCTCGGGACCCCTCCTCTTCCTCTTCAAGGTCACCAGACAGAGATGCTACTGGGGCAACGGA
AGAAAAGCTGGGTGCGGCCTGTGAGGATCAGCTTATCGATGATAAGCTGTCAAACATGAGAATTCTTGAA
GACGAAAGGGCCTCGTGATACGCCTATTTTTATAGGTTAATGTCATGATAATAATGGTTTCTTAGACGTC
AGGTGGCACTTTTCGGGGAAATGTGCGCGGAACCCCTATTTGTTTATTTTTCTAAATACATTCAAATATG
TATCCGCTCATGAGACAATAACCCTGATAAATGCTTCAATAATATTGAAAAAGGAAGAGTATGAGTATTC
AACATTTCCGTGTCGCCCTTATTCCCTTTTTTGCGGCATTTTGCCTTCCTGTTTTTGCTCACCCAGAAAC
GCTGGTGAAAGTAAAAGATGCTGAAGATCAGTTGGGTGCACGAGTGGGTTACATCGAACTGGATCTCAAC
AGCGGTAAGATCCTTGAGAGTTTTCGCCCCGAAGAACGTTTTCCAATGATGAGCACTTTTAAAGTTCTGC
TATGTGGCGCGGTATTATCCCGTGTTGACGCCGGGCAAGAGCAACTCGGTCGCCGCATACACTATTCTCA
GAATGACTTGGTTGAGTACTCACCAGTCACAGAAAAGCATCTTACGGATGGCATGACAGTAAGAGAATTA
TGCAGTGCTGCCATAACCATGAGTGATAACACTGCGGCCAACTTACTTCTGACAACGATCGGAGGACCGA
AGGAGCTAACCGCTTTTTTGCACAACATGGGGGATCATGTAACTCGCCTTGATCGTTGGGAACCGGAGCT
GAATGAAGCCATACCAAACGACGAGCGTGACACCACGATGCCTGCAGCAATGGCAACAACGTTGCGCAAA
CTATTAACTGGCGAACTACTTACTCTAGCTTCCCGGCAACAATTAATAGACTGGATGGAGGCGGATAAAG
TTGCAGGACCACTTCTGCGCTCGGCCCTTCCGGCTGGCTGGTTTATTGCTGATAAATCTGGAGCCGGTGA
GCGTGGGTCTCGCGGTATCATTGCAGCACTGGGGCCAGATGGTAAGCCCTCCCGTATCGTAGTTATCTAC
ACGACGGGGAGTCAGGCAACTATGGATGAACGAAATAGACAGATCGCTGAGATAGGTGCCTCACTGATTA
AGCATTGGTAACTGTCAGACCAAGTTTACTCATATATACTTTAGATTGATTTAAAACTTCATTTTTAATT
TAAAAGGATCTAGGTGAAGATCCTTTTTGATAATCTCATGACCAAAATCCCTTAACGTGAGTTTTCGTTC
CACTGAGCGTCAGACCCCGTAGAAAAGATCAAAGGATCTTCTTGAGATCCTTTTTTTCTGCGCGTAATCT
GCTGCTTGCAAACAAAAAAACCACCGCTACCAGCGGTGGTTTGTTTGCCGGATCAAGAGCTACCAACTCT
TTTTCCGAAGGTAACTGGCTTCAGCAGAGCGCAGATACCAAATACTGTCCTTCTAGTGTAGCCGTAGTTA
GGCCACCACTTCAAGAACTCTGTAGCACCGCCTACATACCTCGCTCTGCTAATCCTGTTACCAGTGGCTG
CTGCCAGTGGCGATAAGTCGTGTCTTACCGGGTTGGACTCAAGACGATAGTTACCGGATAAGGCGCAGCG
GTCGGGCTGAACGGGGGGTTCGTGCACACAGCCCAGCTTGGAGCGAACGACCTACACCGAACTGAGATAC
CTACAGCGTGAGCTATGAGAAAGCGCCACGCTTCCCGAAGGGAGAAAGGCGGACAGGTATCCGGTAAGCG
GCAGGGTCGGAACAGGAGAGCGCACGAGGGAGCTTCCAGGGGGAAACGCCTGGTATCTTTATAGTCCTGT
CGGGTTTCGCCACCTCTGACTTGAGCGTCGATTTTTGTGATGCTCGTCAGGGGGGCGGAGCCTATGGAAA
AACGCCAGCAACGCGGCCTTTTTACGGTTCCTGGCCTTTTGCTGGCCTTGAAGCTGTCCCTGATGGTCGT
CATCTACCTGCCTGGACAGCATGGCCTGCAACGCGGGCATCCCGATGCCGCCGGAAGCGAGAAGAATCAT
AATGGGGAAGGCCATCCAGCCTCGCGTCGAACTAGATGATCCGGCTGTGGAATGTGTGTCAGTTAGGGTG
TGGAAAGTCCCCAGGCTCCCCAGCAGGCAGAAGTATGCAAAGCATGCATCTCAATTAGTCAGCAACCAGG
TGTGGAAAGTCCCCAGGCTCCCCAGCAGGCAGAAGTATGCAAAGCATGCATCTCAATTAGTCAGCAACCA
TAGTCCCGCCCCTAACTCCGCCCATCCCGCCCCTAACTCCGCCCAGTTCCGCCCATTCTCCGCCCCATGG
CTGACTAATTTTTTTTATTTATGCAGAGGCCGAGGCCGCCTCGGCCTCTGAGCTATTCCAGAAGTAGTGA
GGAGGCTTTTTTGGAGGGTGACCGCCACGACCGGTGCCGCCACCATCCCCTGACCCACGCCCCTGACCCC
TCACAAGGAGACGACCTTCCATGACCGAGTACAAGCCCACGGTGCGCCTCGCCACCCGCGACGACGTCCC
CCGGGCCGTACGCACCCTCGCCGCCGCGTTCGCCGACTACCCCGCCACGCGCCACACCGTCGACCCCGAC
CGCCACATCGAACGCGTCACCGAGCTGCAAGAACTCTTCCTCACGCGCGTCGGGCTCGACATCGGCAAGG
TGTGGGTCGCGGACGACGGCGCCGCGGTGGCGGTCTGGACCACGCCGGAGAGCGTCGAAGCGGGGGCGGT
GTTCGCCGAGATCGGCCCGCGCATGGCCGAGTTGAGCGGTTCCCGGCTGGCCGCGCAGCAACAGATGGAA
GGCCTCCTGGCGCCGCACCGGCCCAAGGAGCCCGCGTGGTTCCTGGCCACCGTCGGCGTCTCGCCCGACC
ACCAGGGCAAGGGTCTGGGCAGCGCCGTCGTGCTCCCCGGAGTGGAGGCGGCCGAGCGCGCCGGGGTGCC
CGCCTTCCTGGAGACCTCCGCGCCCCGCAACCTCCCCTTCTACGAGCGGCTCGGCTTCACCGTCACCGCC
GACGTCGAGGTGCCCGAAGGACCGCGCACCTGGTGCATGACCCGCAAGCCCGGTGCCTGACGCCCGCCCC
ACGACCCGCAGCGCCCGACCGAAAGGAGCGCACGACCCGGTCCGACGCGGCCCGACGGGTCCGAGGGGGG
TCGACCTCGAAACTTGTTTATTGCAGCTTATAATGGTTACAAATAAAGCAATAGCATCACAAATTTCACA
AATAAAGCATTTTTTTCACTGCATTCTAGTTGTGGTTTGTCCAAACTCATCAATGTATCTTATCATGTCT
GGATCTGATCCGAACCCCTTCCTCGACCAATTCTCATGTTTGACAGCTTATCATCGCAGATCCGGGCAAC
GTTGTTGCCATTGCTCGACCAATTCTCATGTTTGACAGCTTATCATCGCAGATCCGTATGGTGCACTCTC
AGTACAATCTGCTCTGATGCCGCATAGTTAAGCCAGTATCTGCTCCCTGCTTGTGTGTTGGAGGTCGCTG
AGTAGTGCGCGAGCAAAATTTAAGCTACAACAAGGCAAGGCTTGACCGACAATTGCATGAAGAATCTGCT
TAGGGTTAGGCGTTTTGCGCTGCTTCGCGATGTACGGGCCAGATATACGCGTATCTGAGGGGACTAGGGT
GTGTTTAGGCGAAAAGCGGGGCTTCGGTTGTACGCGGTTAGGAGTCCCCTCAGGATATAGTAGTTTCGCT
TTTGCATAGGGAGGGGGAAATGTAGTCTTATGCAATACTCTTGTAGTCTTGCAACATGGTAACGATGAGT
TAGCAACATGCCTTACAAGGAGAGAAAAAGCACCGTGCATGCCGATTGGTGGAAGTAAGGTGGTACGATC
GTGCCTTATTAGGAAGGCAACAGACGGGTCTGACATGGATTGGACGAACCACTGAATTCCGCATTGCAGA
GATATTGTATTTAAGTGCCTAGCTCGATACAATAAACGCCATTTGACCATTCACCACATTGGTGTGCACC
TCCAAGCTGGCCGGGGATCCTCTAGGGCCTCTGAGCTATTCCAGAAGTAGTGAAGAGGCTTTTTTGGAGG
CCTAGGCTTTTGCAAAAAGCTCCGGATCGATCCTGAGAACTTCAGGGTGAGTTTGGGGACCCTTGATTGT
TCTTTCTTTTTCGCTATTGTAAAATTCATGTTATATGGAGGGGGCAAAGTTTTCAGGGTGTTGTTTAGAA
TGGGAAGATGTCCCTTGTATCACCATGGACCCTCATGATAATTTTGTTTCTTTCACTTTCTACTCTGTTG
ACAACCATTGTCTCCTCTTATTTTCTTTTCATTTTCTGTAACTTTTTCGTTAAACTTTAGCTTGCATTTG
TAACGAATTTTTAAATTCACTTTTGTTTATTTGTCAGATTGTAAGTACTTTCTCTAATCACTTTTTTTTC
AAGGCAATCAGGGTATATTATATTGTACTTCAGCACAGTTTTAGAGAACAATTGTTATAATTAAATGATA
AGGTAGAATATTTCTGCATATAAATTCTGGCTGGCGTGGAAATATTCTTATTGGTAGAAACAACTACATC
CTGGTCATCATCCTGCCTTTCTCTTTATGGTTACAATGATATACACTGTTTGAGATGAGGATAAAATACT
CTGAGTCCAAACCGGGCCCCTCTGCTAACCATGTTCATGCCTTCTTCTTTTTCCTACAGCTCCTGGGCAA
CGTGCTGGTTATTGTGCTGTCTCATCATTTTGGCAAAGAATTGTAATACGACTCACTATAGGGCGAATTG
ATATGTCTAGATTAGATAAAAGTAAAGTGATTAACAGCGCATTAGAGCTGCTTAATGAGGTCGGAATCGA
AGGTTTAACAACCCGTAAACTCGCCCAGAAGCTAGGTGTAGAGCAGCCTACATTGTATTGGCATGTAAAA
AATAAGCGGGCTTTGCTCGACGCCTTAGCCATTGAGATGTTAGATAGGCACCATACTCACTTTTGCCCTT
TAGAAGGGGAAAGCTGGCAAGATTTTTTACGTAATAACGCTAAAAGTTTTAGATGTGCTTTACTAAGTCA
TCGCGATGGAGCAAAAGTACATTTAGGTACACGGCCTACAGAAAAACAGTATGAAACTCTCGAAAATCAA
TTAGCCTTTTTATGCCAACAAGGTTTTTCACTAGAGAATGCATTATATGCACTCAGCGCTGTGGGGCATT
TTACTTTAGGTTGCGTATTGGAAGATCAAGAGCATCAAGTCGCTAAAGAAGAAAGGGAAACACCTACTAC
TGATAGTATGCCGCCATTATTACGACAAGCTATCGAATTATTTGATCACCAAGGTGCAGAGCCAGCCTTC
TTATTCGGCCTTGAATTGATCATATGCGGATTAGAAAAACAACTTAAATGTGAAAGTGGGTCCGCGTACA
GCGGATCCCGGGAATTCAGATCTTATTAAAGCAGAACTTGTTTATTGCAGCTTATAATGGTTACAAATAA
AGCAATAGCATCACAAATTTCACAAATAAAGCATTTTTTTCACTGCATTCTAGTTGTGGTTTGTCCAAAC
TCATCAATGTATCTTATCATGTCTGGTCGAATCCATGGCGCAGAACTGGTAGGTATGGAAGATCCGCGTT
GACATTGATTATTGACTAGTTATTAATAGTAATCAATTACGGGGTCATTAGTTCATAGCCCATATATGGA
GTTCCGCGTTACATAACTTACGGTAAATGGCCCGCCTGGCTGACCGCCCAACGACCCCCGCCCATTGACG
TCAATAATGACGTATGTTCCCATAGTAACGCCAATAGGGACTTTCCATTGACGTCAATGGGTGGAGTATT
TACGGTAAACTGCCCACTTGGCAGTACATCAAGTGTATCATATGCCAAGTACGCCCCCTATTGACGTCAA
TGACGGTAAATGGCCCGCCTGGCATTATGCCCAGTACATGACCTTATGGGACTTTCCTACTTGGCAGTAC
ATCTACGTATTAGTCATCGCTATTACCATGGTGATGCGGTTTTGGCAGTACATCAATGGGCGTGGATAGC
GGTTTGACTCACGGGGATTTCCAAGTCTCCACCCCATTGACGTCAATGGGAGTTTGTTTTGGCACCAAAA
TCAACGGGACTTTCCAAAATGTCGTAACAACTCCGCCCCATTGACGCAAATGGGCGGTAGGCGTGTACGG
TGGGAGGTCTATATAAGCAGAGCTCTCCCTATCAGTGATAGAGATCTCCCTATCAGTGATAGAGATCGTC
GACGAGCTCGTTTAGTGAACCGTCAGATCGCCTGGAGACGCCATCCACGCTGTTTTGACCTCCATAGAAG
ACACCGGGACCGATCCAGCCTCCGGACTCTAGCGTTTAAACTTAAGCTTACCACCATGGATTATAAAGAC
GATGATGACAAGCACCACCACCACCACCACGACAAGGATTGTGAAATGAAACGCACCACACTGGACAGCC
CTTTGGGGAAGCTGGAGCTGTCTGGTTGTGAGCAGGGTCTGCACGAAATAATTTTTCTGGGCAAGGGGAC
GTCTGCAGCTGATGCCGTGGAGGTCCCAGCCCCCGCTGCGGTTCTCGGAGGTCCGGAGCCCCTGATGCAG
GCTACAGCCTGGCTGAATGCCTATTTCCACCAGCCCGAGGCTATCGAAGAGTTCCCCGTGCCGGCTCTTC
ACCATCCCGTTTTCCAGCAAGAGTCGTTCACCAGACAGGTGTTATGGAAGCTGCTGAAGGTTGTGAAATT
CGGAGAAGTGATTTCTTACTCTCACTTAGCAGCCCTGGCAGGCAACCCCGCAGCCACGGCAGCAGTGAAG
ACGGCACTGAGTGGCAATCCTGTCCCTATCCTGATCCCGTGCCACAGAGTGGTCCAGGGGGATTTGGATG
TGGGCGGTTACGAGGGTGGACTGGCCGTGAAGGAATGGCTTCTGGCCCATGAAGGCCACCGGTTGGGGAA
GCCAGGCTTGGGATTCGAACTGGAGGTGCTGTTCCAGGGCCCCGGTACCGCCATCACAAGTTTGTACAAA
AAAGCAGGCTTGAAGGAATTCGGTACCATGATCGACTCCGTGAAGCTGCGCCGCGACAGCGCGGCGGACT
TCTTCTCCCACTACGAGTACCTGTGCGCGCTGCAGAACTCCGTGCCGCTGCCCGCCGTGCGCGCCTGTCT
CCGGGAGGGCGTGCTGGATTTCAACGCCGACGGCCTCCGCGGGGTGGACTGGGCGCCTCTGCTGAGCACC
CTCAAGATCAATAAAGACCTGCCCTTGGTCTCCATCAAGAGCTTCTTCCAGCCCTGGCTGGGGGACACAG
GTTCTGACATGAATAAATTTTGCAGAAGTCGTGTTCCTGCGATAAGATACAAAGATGTGACCTTCCAGTT
GTGTAAAGCTCTTAAAGGCTGTTTAAGTATATCAAGTGTGCTAAAGAACCTGGAGCTAAATGGACTAATT
CTGAGAGAGAGGGATTTAACTATTCTAGCAAAGGGATTGAATAAATCGGCTTCTTTGGTGCACCTGTCTC
TTGCAAATTGTCCAATTGGAGATGGAGGTTTAGAAATTATTTGTCAAGGTATAAGGAGCTCTATCACTCT
TAAGACAGTCAACTTCACAGGATGTAATCTGACATGGCAGGGAGCAGATCACATGGCCAAGATCTTAAAG
TATCAGACCATGAGAAGGCATGAAGAAACCTGGGCTGAGAGTCTTCGCTATAGGAGACCTGATCTTGACT
GTATGGCTGGCTTAAGACGTATCACACTGAATTGCAACACACTTATTGGTGACCTAGGTGCATGTGCTTT
TGCAGACTCTCTCAGTGAGGATTTATGGCTGAGAGCTCTTGACCTGCAACAGTGCGGCCTCACCAATGAA
GGAGCAAAGGCTTTGCTAGAGGCCCTTGAAACCAATACAACTCTGGTCGTTCTGGATATAAGAAAAAATC
CACTCATTGATCATTCTATGATGAAAGCAGTTATCAAAAAAGTCCTCCAGAATGGAAGGAGTGCCAAATC
AGAGTACCAGTGGATAACTTCTCCATCAGTGAAGGAACCATCCAAAACTGCTAAACAGAAAAGGAGAACT
ATAATTCTAGGAAGTGGTCACAAAGGAAAAGCTACTATTAGAATTGTAGGATTGGCTACAAAGAAACCTG
TAAGTAGTGGCAGAAAACACTCCCTTGGTAAAGAATATTATGCGCCCGCACCTCTTCCACCTGGTGTGTC
TGGTTTCTTGCCGTGGCGTACTGCAGAACGTGCAAAAAGACACAGGGGTTTCCCATTAATCAAAACACGT
GATATATGTAATCAGTTGCAGCAACCAGGTTTTCCTGTGACTGTGACAGTAGAGAGTCCTTCATCCTCTG
AAGTTGAAGAGGTTGATGATTCTTCAGAGAGTGTTCATGAAGTGCCTGAGAAAACTAGTATAGAACAAGA
AGCATTACAGGAAAAACTGGAGGAGTGCCTAAAGCAGTTAAAGGAAGAAAGAGTGATAAGGCTTAAGGTT
GATAAACGAGTCAGTGAGCTGGAACATGAAAATGCCCAGTTAAGAAATATAAATTTCTCTTTGTCTGAAG
CCCTTCATGCACAGTCATTGACAAATATGATCCTGGATGATGAAGGTGTTTTGGGCAGCATTGAGAATTC
TTTTCAGAAGTTTCATGCTTTCTTGGATCTCCTTAAAGATGCTGGGCTTGGGCAGCTTGCCACAATGGCT
GGGATAGATCAGTCAGATTTTCAATTACTAGGTCATCCCCAGATGACTTCTACTGTTAGTAATCCACCTA
AAGAAGAAAAGAAGGCGCTTGAAGATGAAAAACCAGAACCGAAGCAGAATGCCCTAGGGCAAATGCAAAA
TATCCAGGTTTCTATTTGTATGCAGTCAGCTTACAATGAAGGAACACTAATGAAGTTTCAGAAAATTACA
GGTGATGCTAGAATTCCTTTGCCTCTCGACTCCTTTCCTGTCCCAGTTTCTACTCCAGAGGGCTTAGGAA
CTTCCAGCAACAACCTAGGAGTCCCAGCTACTGAGCAGCGGCAGGAGTCTTTTGAAGGATTCATTGCTAG
AATGTGTTCTCCTTCACCAGATGCGACTTCTGGAACTGGAAGTCAAAGAAAAGAAGAGGAGTTGTCCAGA
AATAGCAGATCTTCTTCAGAGAAAAAGACCAAAACAGGTGAATATACCAAAAAACACTCTGATAAGCAAC
ACCCTGGAAAGGACCTGCATTCCTAGCTCGAGTGCGGCCGCAACCCAGCTTTC
Features (pLannotate 1.2.2; 31 found; start..end, strand, type, name):
     85..196     +  polyA_signal   bGH poly(A) signal: bovine growth hormone polyadenylation signal
    737..2526    -  rep_origin     oriP: Epstein-Barr virus oriP replication origin (Yates et al., 2000)
   2527..2745    -  CDS            gL (fragment): GL_EBVB9 - Experimental evidence at protein level: Swiss-Prot protein existence level 1. The heterodimer glycoprotein H-glycoprotein L is required for the fusion of viral and plasma membranes leading to virus entry into the host cell. Acts as a functional inhibitor of gH and maintains gH in an inhibited form. Upon binding to host integrins, gL dissociates from gH leading to activation of the viral fusion glycoproteins gB and gH. Fusion of EBV with B-lymphocytes requires the additional receptor- binding protein gp42, which forms a complex with gH/gL. The heterodimer gH/gL targets also host EPHA
   2828..4755    -  CDS            EBNA1 (fragment): Epstein-Barr nuclear antigen 1, also known as EBNA-1 crucial for latent viral infection, and for episomal amplification of vectors containing the oriP origin (Okita et al., 2013)
   4793..5137    -  CDS            BRRF2_EBVB9 (fragment): Protein inferred from homology: Swiss-Prot protein existence level 3. From Epstein-Barr virus (strain B95-8) (HHV-4) (Human herpesvirus 4).
   5140..5163    -  promoter       tet promoter (fragment): E. coli promoter for tetracycline efflux protein gene
   5276..5380    +  promoter       AmpR promoter: bla
   5381..6241    +  CDS            AmpR: β-lactamase; bla; confers resistance to ampicillin, carbenicillin, and related antibiotics
   6412..7000    +  rep_origin     ori: high-copy-number ColE1/pMB1/pBR322/pUC origin of replication
   7046..7169    -  CDS            TcR (fragment): tetracycline efflux protein; tet; confers resistance to tetracycline
   7207..7504    +  promoter       SV40 promoter: SV40 enhancer and early promoter
   7581..8180    +  CDS            PuroR: puromycin N-acetyltransferase; pac from Streptomyces alboniger; confers resistance to puromycin
   8271..8405    +  polyA_signal   SV40 poly(A) signal: SV40 polyadenylation signal
   8527..8579    -  misc_feature   bom (fragment): basis of mobility region from pBR322
   8710..8803    +  ncRNA          Retro dr1: Accession: RF00214 - Retrovirus direct repeat 1 (dr1)
   8839..9100    +  promoter       RSV promoter: Rous sarcoma virus enhancer/promoter
   9126..9186    +  promoter       SV40 promoter (fragment): SV40 early promoter
   9217..9789    +  intron         β-globin intron: intron from rabbit β-globin gene
   9844..9862    +  promoter       T7 promoter: promoter for bacteriophage T7 RNA polymerase
   9873..10493   +  CDS            tetR: TETR2_ECOLX - Experimental evidence at protein level: Swiss-Prot protein existence level 1. TetR is the repressor of the tetracycline resistance element; its N-terminal region forms a helix-turn-helix structure and binds DNA. Binding of tetracycline to TetR reduces the repressor affinity for the tetracycline resistance gene (tetA) promoter operator sites. From Escherichia coli.
  10535..10656   +  polyA_signal   SV40 poly(A) signal: SV40 polyadenylation signal
  10711..11090   +  enhancer       CMV enhancer: human cytomegalovirus immediate early enhancer
  11091..11294   +  promoter       CMV promoter: human cytomegalovirus (CMV) immediate early promoter
  11296..11315   +  promoter       PLtetO-1 promoter (fragment): modified phage lambda PL promoter with tet operator sites (Lutz and Bujard, 1997)
  11317..11336   +  promoter       PLtetO-1 promoter (fragment): modified phage lambda PL promoter with tet operator sites (Lutz and Bujard, 1997)
  11344..11377   +  promoter       TRE3GV promoter (fragment): 3rd-generation Tet-responsive promoter that can be activated by binding of Tet-On® 3G, optimized for retroviral and lentiviral vectors
  11493..11510   +  CDS            9xHis (fragment): 9xHis affinity tag
  11511..12053   +  CDS            MGMT (fragment): MGMT_HUMAN - Experimental evidence at protein level: Swiss-Prot protein existence level 1. Involved in the cellular defense against the biological effects of O6-methylguanine (O6-MeG) and O4-methylthymine (O4-MeT) in DNA. Repairs the methylated nucleobase in DNA by stoichiometrically transferring the methyl group to a cysteine residue in the enzyme. This is a suicide reaction: the enzyme is irreversibly inactivated. From Homo sapiens (Human).
  12096..12120   +  protein_bind   attB1: mutant version of attB; recombination site for the Gateway® BP reaction BP Clonase™
  12138..14246   +  CDS            CEP78: CEP78_HUMAN - Also known as C9orf81. Experimental evidence at protein level: Swiss-Prot protein existence level 1. May be required for efficient PLK4 centrosomal localization and PLK4-induced overduplication of centrioles (PubMed:27246242). May play a role in cilium biogenesis (PubMed:27588451). From Homo sapiens (Human).
  14323..14      -  protein_bind   attB2 (across the origin): mutant version of attB; recombination site for the Gateway® BP reaction BP Clonase™
