>Addgene plasmid #136827 | pEBTet-SNAP-Cep78 | addgene full sequence | sequence record 275977 | Addgene NGS Result
TTGTACAAAGTGGTGATGGCAGCTAGCGGCGCGCCCGGCCGCTCGAGTCTAGAGGGCCCGTTTAAACCCG
CTGATCAGCCTCGACTGTGCCTTCTAGTTGCCAGCCATCTGTTGTTTGCCCCTCCCCCGTGCCTTCCTTG
ACCCTGGAAGGTGCCACTCCCACTGTCCTTTCCTAATAAAATGAGGAAATTGCATCGCATTGTCTGAGTA
GGTGTCATTCTATTCTGGGGGGTGGGGTGGGGCAGGACAGCAAGGGGGAGGATTGGGAAGACAATAGCAG
GCTAGAGGATCGATCCCCGCCCCGGACGAACTAAACCTGACTACGACATCTCTGCCCCTTCTTCGCGGGG
CAGTGCATGTAATCCCTTCAGTTGGTTGGTACAACTTGCCAACTGGGCCCTGTTCCACATGTGACACGGG
GGGGGACCAAACACAAAGGGGTTCTCTGACTGTAGTTGACATCCTTATAAATGGATGTGCACATTTGCCA
ACACTGAGTGGCTTTCATCCTGGAGCAGACTTTGCAGTCTGTGGACTGCAACACAACATTGCCTTTATGT
GTAACTCTTGGCTGAAGCTCTTACACCAATGCTGGGGGACATGTACCTCCCAGGGGCCCAGGAAGACTAC
GGGAGGCTACACCAACGTCAATCAGAGGGGCCTGTGTAGCTACCGATAAGCGGACCCTCAAGAGGGCATT
AGCAATAGTGTTTATAAGGCCCCCTTGTTAACCCTAAACGGGTAGCATATGCTTCCCGGGTAGTAGTATA
TACTATCCAGACTAACCCTAATTCAATAGCATATGTTACCCAACGGGAAGCATATGCTATCGAATTAGGG
TTAGTAAAAGGGTCCTAAGGAACAGCGATATCTCCCACCCCATGAGCTGTCACGGTTTTATTTACATGGG
GTCAGGATTCCACGAGGGTAGTGAACCATTTTAGTCACAAGGGCAGTGGCTGAAGATCAAGGAGCGGGCA
GTGAACTCTCCTGAATCTTCGCCTGCTTCTTCATTCTCCTTCGTTTAGCTAATAGAATAACTGCTGAGTT
GTGAACAGTAAGGTGTATGTGAGGTGCTCGAAAACAAGGTTTCAGGTGACGCCCCCAGAATAAAATTTGG
ACGGGGGGTTCAGTGGTGGCATTGTGCTATGACACCAATATAACCCTCACAAACCCCTTGGGCAATAAAT
ACTAGTGTAGGAATGAAACATTCTGAATATCTTTAACAATAGAAATCCATGGGGTGGGGACAAGCCGTAA
AGACTGGATGTCCATCTCACACGAATTTATGGCTATGGGCAACACATAATCCTAGTGCAATATGATACTG
GGGTTATTAAGATGTGTCCCAGGCAGGGACCAAGACAGGTGAACCATGTTGTTACACTCTATTTGTAACA
AGGGGAAAGAGAGTGGACGCCGACAGCAGCGGACTCCACTGGTTGTCTCTAACACCCCCGAAAATTAAAC
GGGGCTCCACGCCAATGGGGCCCATAAACAAAGACAAGTGGCCACTCTTTTTTTTGAAATTGTGGAGTGG
GGGCACGCGTCAGCCCCCACACGCCGCCCTGCGGTTTTGGACTGTAAAATAAGGGTGTAATAACTTGGCT
GATTGTAACCCCGCTAACCACTGCGGTCAAACCACTTGCCCACAAAACCACTAATGGCACCCCGGGGAAT
ACCTGCATAAGTAGGTGGGCGGGCCAAGATAGGGGCGCGATTGCTGCGATCTGGAGGACAAATTACACAC
ACTTGCGCCTGAGCGCCAAGCACAGGGTTGTTGGTCCTCATATTCACGAGGTCGCTGAGAGCACGGTGGG
CTAATGTTGCCATGGGTAGCATATACTACCCAAATATCTGGATAGCATATGCTATCCTAATCTATATCTG
GGTAGCATAGGCTATCCTAATCTATATCTGGGTAGTATATGCTATCCTAATCTGTATCCGGGTAGCATAT
GCTATCCTAATAGAGATTAGGGTAGTATATGCTATCCTAATTTATATCTGGGTAGCATATACTACCCAAA
TATCTGGATAGCATATGCTATCCTAATCTATATCTGGGTAGCATATGCTATCCTAATCTATATCTGGGTA
GCATAGGCTATCCTAATCTATATCTGGGTAGCATATGCTATCCTAATCTATATCTGGGTAGTATATGCTA
TCCTAATTTATATCTGGGTAGCATAGGCTATCCTAATCTATATCTGGGTAGCATATGCTATCCTAATCTA
TATCTGGGTAGTATATGCTATCCTAATCTGTATCCGGGTAGCATATGCTATCCTCATGCATATACAGTCA
GCATATGATACCCAGTAGTAGAGTGGGAGTGCTATCCTTTGCATATGCCGCCACCTCCCAAGGGGGCGTG
AATTTTCGCTGCTTGTCCTTTTCCTGCTGGTTGCTCCCATTCTTAGGTGAATTTAAGGAGGCCAGGCTAA
AGCCGTCGCATGTCTGATTGCTCACCAGGTAAATGTCGCTAATGTTTTCCAACGCGAGAAGGTGTTGAGC
GCGGAGCTGAGTGACGTGACAACATGGGTATGCCCAATTGCCCCATGTTGGGAGGACGAAAATGGTGACA
AGACAGATGGCCAGAAATACACCAACAGCACGCATGATGTCTACTGGGGATTTATTCTTTAGTGCGGGGG
AATACACGGCTTTTAATACGATTGAGGGCGTCTCCTAACAAGTTACATCACTCCTGCCCTTCCTCACCCT
CATCTCCATCACCTCCTTCATCTCCGTCATCTCCGTCATCACCCTCCGCGGCAGCCCCTTCCACCATAGG
TGGAAACCAGGGAGGCAAATCTACTCCATCGTCAAAGCTGCACACAGTCACCCTGATATTGCAGGTAGGA
GCGGGCTTTGTCATAACAAGGTCCTTAATCGCATCCTTCAAAACCTCAGCAAATATATGAGTTTGTAAAA
AGACCATGAAATAACAGACAATGGACTCCCTTAGCGGGCCAGGTTGTGGGCCGGGTCCAGGGGCCATTCC
AAAGGGGAGACGACTCAATGGTGTAAGACGACATTGTGGAATAGCAAGGGCAGTTCCTCGCCTTAGGTTG
TAAAGGGAGGTCTTACTACCTCCATATACGAACACACCGGCGACCCAAGTTCCTTCGTCGGTAGTCCTTT
CTACGTGACTCCTAGCCAGGAGAGCTCTTAAACCTTCTGCAATGTTCTCAAATTTCGGGTTGGAACCTCC
TTGACCACGATGCTTTCCAAACCACCCTCCTTTTTTGCGCCTGCCTCCATCACCCTGACCCCGGGGTCCA
GTGCTTGGGCCTTCTCCTGGGTCATCTGCGGGGCCCTGCTCTATCGCTCCCGGGGGCACGTCAGGCTCAC
CATCTGGGCCACCTTCTTGGTGGTATTCAAAATAATCGGCTTCCCCTACAGGGTGGAAAAATGGCCTTCT
ACCTGGAGGGGGCCTGCGCGGTGGAGACCCGGATGATGATGACTGACTACTGGGACTCCTGGGCCTCTTT
TCTCCACGTCCACGACCTCTCCCCCTGGCTCTTTCACGACTTCCCCCCCTGGCTCTTTCACGTCCTCTAC
CCCGGCGGCCTCCACTACCTCCTCGACCCCGGCCTCCACTACCTCCTCGACCCCGGCCTCCACTGCCTCC
TCGACCCCGGCCTCCACCTCCTGCTCCTGCCCCTCCTGCTCCTGCCCCTCCTCCTGCTCCTGCCCCTCCT
GCCCCTCCTGCTCCTGCCCCTCCTGCCCCTCCTGCTCCTGCCCCTCCTGCCCCTCCTGCTCCTGCCCCTC
CTGCCCCTCCTCCTGCTCCTGCCCCTCCTGCCCCTCCTCCTGCTCCTGCCCCTCCTGCCCCTCCTGCTCC
TGCCCCTCCTGCCCCTCCTSCTCCTSCSCCTCCTSCYCCTCCTGCTCCTGCCCCTCCTGCTCCTGCCCCT
CCTGCTCCTGCCCCTCCTGCTCCTGCCCCTCCTGCCCCTCCTGCCCCCTCCTGCTCCTGCCCCTCCTGCT
CCTGCCCCTCCTGCCCCTCCTGCCCCTCCTGCTCCTGCCCCTCCTCCTGCTCCTGCCCCTCCTGCCCCTC
CTSCCCCTCCTCCTGCTCCTGCCCCTCCTGCCCCTCCTCCTGCTCCTSCCCCTCCTCCTSCTCCTGCYCC
TCCTCCYCCTCCTGCCCCTCCTCCTSCTCCTSCCCCTCCTSCCCCTCCTCCYSCTCCTCCYCCTCCTCCT
SCTCCTSCCCCKCCTSCCCCTCCTSCYCCTCCTCCTGCTCCTGCCCCTCCTCCTGCTCCTGCCCCTCCTG
CCCCTCCTGCCCCTCCTGCCCCTCCTCCTGCTCCTGCCCCTCCTCCTGCTCCTGCCCCTCCTGCTCCTGC
CCCTCCCGCTCCTGCTCCTGCTCCTGTTCCACCGTGGGTCCCTTTGCAGCCAATGCAACTTGGACGTTTT
TGGGGTCTCCGGACACCATCTCTATGTCTTGGCCCTGATCCTGAGCCGCCCGGGGCTCCTGGTCTTCCGC
CTCCTCGTCCTCGTCCTCTTCCCCGTCCTCGTCCATGGTTATCACCCCCTCTTCTTTGAGGTCCACTGCC
GCCGGAGCCTTCTGGTCCAGATGTGTCTCCCTTCTCTCCTAGGCCATTTCCAGGTCCTGTACCTGGCCCC
TCGTCAGACATGATTCACACTAAAAGAGATCAATAGACATCTTTATTAGACGACGCTCAGTGAATACAGG
GAGTGCAGACTCCTGCCCCCTCCAACAGCCCCCCCACCCTCATCCCCTTCATGGTCGCTGTCAGACAGAT
CCAGGTCTGAAAATTCCCCATCCTCCGAACCATCCTCGTCCTCATCACCAATTACTCGCAGCCCGGAAAA
CTCCCGCTGAACATCCTCAAGATTTGCGTCCTGAGCCTCAAGCCAGGCCTCAAATTCCTCGTCCCCCTTT
TTGCTGGACGGTAGGGATGGGGATTCTCGGGACCCCTCCTCTTCCTCTTCAAGGTCACCAGACAGAGATG
CTACTGGGGCAACGGAAGAAAAGCTGGGTGCGGCCTGTGAGGATCAGCTTATCGATGATAAGCTGTCAAA
CATGAGAATTCTTGAAGACGAAAGGGCCTCGTGATACGCCTATTTTTATAGGTTAATGTCATGATAATAA
TGGTTTCTTAGACGTCAGGTGGCACTTTTCGGGGAAATGTGCGCGGAACCCCTATTTGTTTATTTTTCTA
AATACATTCAAATATGTATCCGCTCATGAGACAATAACCCTGATAAATGCTTCAATAATATTGAAAAAGG
AAGAGTATGAGTATTCAACATTTCCGTGTCGCCCTTATTCCCTTTTTTGCGGCATTTTGCCTTCCTGTTT
TTGCTCACCCAGAAACGCTGGTGAAAGTAAAAGATGCTGAAGATCAGTTGGGTGCACGAGTGGGTTACAT
CGAACTGGATCTCAACAGCGGTAAGATCCTTGAGAGTTTTCGCCCCGAAGAACGTTTTCCAATGATGAGC
ACTTTTAAAGTTCTGCTATGTGGCGCGGTATTATCCCGTGTTGACGCCGGGCAAGAGCAACTCGGTCGCC
GCATACACTATTCTCAGAATGACTTGGTTGAGTACTCACCAGTCACAGAAAAGCATCTTACGGATGGCAT
GACAGTAAGAGAATTATGCAGTGCTGCCATAACCATGAGTGATAACACTGCGGCCAACTTACTTCTGACA
ACGATCGGAGGACCGAAGGAGCTAACCGCTTTTTTGCACAACATGGGGGATCATGTAACTCGCCTTGATC
GTTGGGAACCGGAGCTGAATGAAGCCATACCAAACGACGAGCGTGACACCACGATGCCTGCAGCAATGGC
AACAACGTTGCGCAAACTATTAACTGGCGAACTACTTACTCTAGCTTCCCGGCAACAATTAATAGACTGG
ATGGAGGCGGATAAAGTTGCAGGACCACTTCTGCGCTCGGCCCTTCCGGCTGGCTGGTTTATTGCTGATA
AATCTGGAGCCGGTGAGCGTGGGTCTCGCGGTATCATTGCAGCACTGGGGCCAGATGGTAAGCCCTCCCG
TATCGTAGTTATCTACACGACGGGGAGTCAGGCAACTATGGATGAACGAAATAGACAGATCGCTGAGATA
GGTGCCTCACTGATTAAGCATTGGTAACTGTCAGACCAAGTTTACTCATATATACTTTAGATTGATTTAA
AACTTCATTTTTAATTTAAAAGGATCTAGGTGAAGATCCTTTTTGATAATCTCATGACCAAAATCCCTTA
ACGTGAGTTTTCGTTCCACTGAGCGTCAGACCCCGTAGAAAAGATCAAAGGATCTTCTTGAGATCCTTTT
TTTCTGCGCGTAATCTGCTGCTTGCAAACAAAAAAACCACCGCTACCAGCGGTGGTTTGTTTGCCGGATC
AAGAGCTACCAACTCTTTTTCCGAAGGTAACTGGCTTCAGCAGAGCGCAGATACCAAATACTGTCCTTCT
AGTGTAGCCGTAGTTAGGCCACCACTTCAAGAACTCTGTAGCACCGCCTACATACCTCGCTCTGCTAATC
CTGTTACCAGTGGCTGCTGCCAGTGGCGATAAGTCGTGTCTTACCGGGTTGGACTCAAGACGATAGTTAC
CGGATAAGGCGCAGCGGTCGGGCTGAACGGGGGGTTCGTGCACACAGCCCAGCTTGGAGCGAACGACCTA
CACCGAACTGAGATACCTACAGCGTGAGCTATGAGAAAGCGCCACGCTTCCCGAAGGGAGAAAGGCGGAC
AGGTATCCGGTAAGCGGCAGGGTCGGAACAGGAGAGCGCACGAGGGAGCTTCCAGGGGGAAACGCCTGGT
ATCTTTATAGTCCTGTCGGGTTTCGCCACCTCTGACTTGAGCGTCGATTTTTGTGATGCTCGTCAGGGGG
GCGGAGCCTATGGAAAAACGCCAGCAACGCGGCCTTTTTACGGTTCCTGGCCTTTTGCTGGCCTTGAAGC
TGTCCCTGATGGTCGTCATCTACCTGCCTGGACAGCATGGCCTGCAACGCGGGCATCCCGATGCCGCCGG
AAGCGAGAAGAATCATAATGGGGAAGGCCATCCAGCCTCGCGTCGAACTAGATGATCCGGCTGTGGAATG
TGTGTCAGTTAGGGTGTGGAAAGTCCCCAGGCTCCCCAGCAGGCAGAAGTATGCAAAGCATGCATCTCAA
TTAGTCAGCAACCAGGTGTGGAAAGTCCCCAGGCTCCCCAGCAGGCAGAAGTATGCAAAGCATGCATCTC
AATTAGTCAGCAACCATAGTCCCGCCCCTAACTCCGCCCATCCCGCCCCTAACTCCGCCCAGTTCCGCCC
ATTCTCCGCCCCATGGCTGACTAATTTTTTTTATTTATGCAGAGGCCGAGGCCGCCTCGGCCTCTGAGCT
ATTCCAGAAGTAGTGAGGAGGCTTTTTTGGAGGGTGACCGCCACGACCGGTGCCGCCACCATCCCCTGAC
CCACGCCCCTGACCCCTCACAAGGAGACGACCTTCCATGACCGAGTACAAGCCCACGGTGCGCCTCGCCA
CCCGCGACGACGTCCCCCGGGCCGTACGCACCCTCGCCGCCGCGTTCGCCGACTACCCCGCCACGCGCCA
CACCGTCGACCCCGACCGCCACATCGAACGCGTCACCGAGCTGCAAGAACTCTTCCTCACGCGCGTCGGG
CTCGACATCGGCAAGGTGTGGGTCGCGGACGACGGCGCCGCGGTGGCGGTCTGGACCACGCCGGAGAGCG
TCGAAGCGGGGGCGGTGTTCGCCGAGATCGGCCCGCGCATGGCCGAGTTGAGCGGTTCCCGGCTGGCCGC
GCAGCAACAGATGGAAGGCCTCCTGGCGCCGCACCGGCCCAAGGAGCCCGCGTGGTTCCTGGCCACCGTC
GGCGTCTCGCCCGACCACCAGGGCAAGGGTCTGGGCAGCGCCGTCGTGCTCCCCGGAGTGGAGGCGGCCG
AGCGCGCCGGGGTGCCCGCCTTCCTGGAGACCTCCGCGCCCCGCAACCTCCCCTTCTACGAGCGGCTCGG
CTTCACCGTCACCGCCGACGTCGAGGTGCCCGAAGGACCGCGCACCTGGTGCATGACCCGCAAGCCCGGT
GCCTGACGCCCGCCCCACGACCCGCAGCGCCCGACCGAAAGGAGCGCACGACCCGGTCCGACGCGGCCCG
ACGGGTCCGAGGGGGGTCGACCTCGAAACTTGTTTATTGCAGCTTATAATGGTTACAAATAAAGCAATAG
CATCACAAATTTCACAAATAAAGCATTTTTTTCACTGCATTCTAGTTGTGGTTTGTCCAAACTCATCAAT
GTATCTTATCATGTCTGGATCTGATCCGAACCCCTTCCTCGACCAATTCTCATGTTTGACAGCTTATCAT
CGCAGATCCGGGCAACGTTGTTGCCATTGCTCGACCAATTCTCATGTTTGACAGCTTATCATCGCAGATC
CGTATGGTGCACTCTCAGTACAATCTGCTCTGATGCCGCATAGTTAAGCCAGTATCTGCTCCCTGCTTGT
GTGTTGGAGGTCGCTGAGTAGTGCGCGAGCAAAATTTAAGCTACAACAAGGCAAGGCTTGACCGACAATT
GCATGAAGAATCTGCTTAGGGTTAGGCGTTTTGCGCTGCTTCGCGATGTACGGGCCAGATATACGCGTAT
CTGAGGGGACTAGGGTGTGTTTAGGCGAAAAGCGGGGCTTCGGTTGTACGCGGTTAGGAGTCCCCTCAGG
ATATAGTAGTTTCGCTTTTGCATAGGGAGGGGGAAATGTAGTCTTATGCAATACTCTTGTAGTCTTGCAA
CATGGTAACGATGAGTTAGCAACATGCCTTACAAGGAGAGAAAAAGCACCGTGCATGCCGATTGGTGGAA
GTAAGGTGGTACGATCGTGCCTTATTAGGAAGGCAACAGACGGGTCTGACATGGATTGGACGAACCACTG
AATTCCGCATTGCAGAGATATTGTATTTAAGTGCCTAGCTCGATACAATAAACGCCATTTGACCATTCAC
CACATTGGTGTGCACCTCCAAGCTGGCCGGGGATCCTCTAGGGCCTCTGAGCTATTCCAGAAGTAGTGAA
GAGGCTTTTTTGGAGGCCTAGGCTTTTGCAAAAAGCTCCGGATCGATCCTGAGAACTTCAGGGTGAGTTT
GGGGACCCTTGATTGTTCTTTCTTTTTCGCTATTGTAAAATTCATGTTATATGGAGGGGGCAAAGTTTTC
AGGGTGTTGTTTAGAATGGGAAGATGTCCCTTGTATCACCATGGACCCTCATGATAATTTTGTTTCTTTC
ACTTTCTACTCTGTTGACAACCATTGTCTCCTCTTATTTTCTTTTCATTTTCTGTAACTTTTTCGTTAAA
CTTTAGCTTGCATTTGTAACGAATTTTTAAATTCACTTTTGTTTATTTGTCAGATTGTAAGTACTTTCTC
TAATCACTTTTTTTTCAAGGCAATCAGGGTATATTATATTGTACTTCAGCACAGTTTTAGAGAACAATTG
TTATAATTAAATGATAAGGTAGAATATTTCTGCATATAAATTCTGGCTGGCGTGGAAATATTCTTATTGG
TAGAAACAACTACATCCTGGTCATCATCCTGCCTTTCTCTTTATGGTTACAATGATATACACTGTTTGAG
ATGAGGATAAAATACTCTGAGTCCAAACCGGGCCCCTCTGCTAACCATGTTCATGCCTTCTTCTTTTTCC
TACAGCTCCTGGGCAACGTGCTGGTTATTGTGCTGTCTCATCATTTTGGCAAAGAATTGTAATACGACTC
ACTATAGGGCGAATTGATATGTCTAGATTAGATAAAAGTAAAGTGATTAACAGCGCATTAGAGCTGCTTA
ATGAGGTCGGAATCGAAGGTTTAACAACCCGTAAACTCGCCCAGAAGCTAGGTGTAGAGCAGCCTACATT
GTATTGGCATGTAAAAAATAAGCGGGCTTTGCTCGACGCCTTAGCCATTGAGATGTTAGATAGGCACCAT
ACTCACTTTTGCCCTTTAGAAGGGGAAAGCTGGCAAGATTTTTTACGTAATAACGCTAAAAGTTTTAGAT
GTGCTTTACTAAGTCATCGCGATGGAGCAAAAGTACATTTAGGTACACGGCCTACAGAAAAACAGTATGA
AACTCTCGAAAATCAATTAGCCTTTTTATGCCAACAAGGTTTTTCACTAGAGAATGCATTATATGCACTC
AGCGCTGTGGGGCATTTTACTTTAGGTTGCGTATTGGAAGATCAAGAGCATCAAGTCGCTAAAGAAGAAA
GGGAAACACCTACTACTGATAGTATGCCGCCATTATTACGACAAGCTATCGAATTATTTGATCACCAAGG
TGCAGAGCCAGCCTTCTTATTCGGCCTTGAATTGATCATATGCGGATTAGAAAAACAACTTAAATGTGAA
AGTGGGTCCGCGTACAGCGGATCCCGGGAATTCAGATCTTATTAAAGCAGAACTTGTTTATTGCAGCTTA
TAATGGTTACAAATAAAGCAATAGCATCACAAATTTCACAAATAAAGCATTTTTTTCACTGCATTCTAGT
TGTGGTTTGTCCAAACTCATCAATGTATCTTATCATGTCTGGTCGAATCCATGGCGCAGAACTGGTAGGT
ATGGAAGATCCGCGTTGACATTGATTATTGACTAGTTATTAATAGTAATCAATTACGGGGTCATTAGTTC
ATAGCCCATATATGGAGTTCCGCGTTACATAACTTACGGTAAATGGCCCGCCTGGCTGACCGCCCAACGA
CCCCCGCCCATTGACGTCAATAATGACGTATGTTCCCATAGTAACGCCAATAGGGACTTTCCATTGACGT
CAATGGGTGGAGTATTTACGGTAAACTGCCCACTTGGCAGTACATCAAGTGTATCATATGCCAAGTACGC
CCCCTATTGACGTCAATGACGGTAAATGGCCCGCCTGGCATTATGCCCAGTACATGACCTTATGGGACTT
TCCTACTTGGCAGTACATCTACGTATTAGTCATCGCTATTACCATGGTGATGCGGTTTTGGCAGTACATC
AATGGGCGTGGATAGCGGTTTGACTCACGGGGATTTCCAAGTCTCCACCCCATTGACGTCAATGGGAGTT
TGTTTTGGCACCAAAATCAACGGGACTTTCCAAAATGTCGTAACAACTCCGCCCCATTGACGCAAATGGG
CGGTAGGCGTGTACGGTGGGAGGTCTATATAAGCAGAGCTCTCCCTATCAGTGATAGAGATCTCCCTATC
AGTGATAGAGATCGTCGACGAGCTCGTTTAGTGAACCGTCAGATCGCCTGGAGACGCCATCCACGCTGTT
TTGACCTCCATAGAAGACACCGGGACCGATCCAGCCTCCGGACTCTAGCGTTTAAACTTAAGCTTACCAC
CATGGATTATAAAGACGATGATGACAAGCACCACCACCACCACCACGACAAGGATTGTGAAATGAAACGC
ACCACACTGGACAGCCCTTTGGGGAAGCTGGAGCTGTCTGGTTGTGAGCAGGGTCTGCACGAAATAATTT
TTCTGGGCAAGGGGACGTCTGCAGCTGATGCCGTGGAGGTCCCAGCCCCCGCTGCGGTTCTCGGAGGTCC
GGAGCCCCTGATGCAGGCTACAGCCTGGCTGAATGCCTATTTCCACCAGCCCGAGGCTATCGAAGAGTTC
CCCGTGCCGGCTCTTCACCATCCCGTTTTCCAGCAAGAGTCGTTCACCAGACAGGTGTTATGGAAGCTGC
TGAAGGTTGTGAAATTCGGAGAAGTGATTTCTTACTCTCACTTAGCAGCCCTGGCAGGCAACCCCGCAGC
CACGGCAGCAGTGAAGACGGCACTGAGTGGCAATCCTGTCCCTATCCTGATCCCGTGCCACAGAGTGGTC
CAGGGGGATTTGGATGTGGGCGGTTACGAGGGTGGACTGGCCGTGAAGGAATGGCTTCTGGCCCATGAAG
GCCACCGGTTGGGGAAGCCAGGCTTGGGATTCGAACTGGAGGTGCTGTTCCAGGGCCCCGGTACCGCCAT
CACAAGTTTGTACAAAAAAGCAGGCTTGAAGGAATTCGGTACCATGATCGACTCCGTGAAGCTGCGCCGC
GACAGCGCGGCGGACTTCTTCTCCCACTACGAGTACCTGTGCGCGCTGCAGAACTCCGTGCCGCTGCCCG
CCGTGCGCGCCTGTCTCCGGGAGGGCGTGCTGGATTTCAACGCCGACGGCCTCCGCGGGGTGGACTGGGC
GCCTCTGCTGAGCACCCTCAAGATCAATAAAGACCTGCCCTTGGTCTCCATCAAGAGCTTCTTCCAGCCC
TGGCTGGGGGACACAGGTTCTGACATGAATAAATTTTGCAGAAGTCGTGTTCCTGCGATAAGATACAAAG
ATGTGACCTTCCAGTTGTGTAAAGCTCTTAAAGGCTGTTTAAGTATATCAAGTGTGCTAAAGAACCTGGA
GCTAAATGGACTAATTCTGAGAGAGAGGGATTTAACTATTCTAGCAAAGGGATTGAATAAATCGGCTTCT
TTGGTGCACCTGTCTCTTGCAAATTGTCCAATTGGAGATGGAGGTTTAGAAATTATTTGTCAAGGTATAA
GGAGCTCTATCACTCTTAAGACAGTCAACTTCACAGGATGTAATCTGACATGGCAGGGAGCAGATCACAT
GGCCAAGATCTTAAAGTATCAGACCATGAGAAGGCATGAAGAAACCTGGGCTGAGAGTCTTCGCTATAGG
AGACCTGATCTTGACTGTATGGCTGGCTTAAGACGTATCACACTGAATTGCAACACACTTATTGGTGACC
TAGGTGCATGTGCTTTTGCAGACTCTCTCAGTGAGGATTTATGGCTGAGAGCTCTTGACCTGCAACAGTG
CGGCCTCACCAATGAAGGAGCAAAGGCTTTGCTAGAGGCCCTTGAAACCAATACAACTCTGGTCGTTCTG
GATATAAGAAAAAATCCACTCATTGATCATTCTATGATGAAAGCAGTTATCAAAAAAGTCCTCCAGAATG
GAAGGAGTGCCAAATCAGAGTACCAGTGGATAACTTCTCCATCAGTGAAGGAACCATCCAAAACTGCTAA
ACAGAAAAGGAGAACTATAATTCTAGGAAGTGGTCACAAAGGAAAAGCTACTATTAGAATTGTAGGATTG
GCTACAAAGAAACCTGTAAGTAGTGGCAGAAAACACTCCCTTGGTAAAGAATATTATGCGCCCGCACCTC
TTCCACCTGGTGTGTCTGGTTTCTTGCCGTGGCGTACTGCAGAACGTGCAAAAAGACACAGGGGTTTCCC
ATTAATCAAAACACGTGATATATGTAATCAGTTGCAGCAACCAGGTTTTCCTGTGACTGTGACAGTAGAG
AGTCCTTCATCCTCTGAAGTTGAAGAGGTTGATGATTCTTCAGAGAGTGTTCATGAAGTGCCTGAGAAAA
CTAGTATAGAACAAGAAGCATTACAGGAAAAACTGGAGGAGTGCCTAAAGCAGTTAAAGGAAGAAAGAGT
GATAAGGCTTAAGGTTGATAAACGAGTCAGTGAGCTGGAACATGAAAATGCCCAGTTAAGAAATATAAAT
TTCTCTTTGTCTGAAGCCCTTCATGCACAGTCATTGACAAATATGATCCTGGATGATGAAGGTGTTTTGG
GCAGCATTGAGAATTCTTTTCAGAAGTTTCATGCTTTCTTGGATCTCCTTAAAGATGCTGGGCTTGGGCA
GCTTGCCACAATGGCTGGGATAGATCAGTCAGATTTTCAATTACTAGGTCATCCCCAGATGACTTCTACT
GTTAGTAATCCACCTAAAGAAGAAAAGAAGGCGCTTGAAGATGAAAAACCAGAACCGAAGCAGAATGCCC
TAGGGCAAATGCAAAATATCCAGGTTTCTATTTGTATGCAGTCAGCTTACAATGAAGGAACACTAATGAA
GTTTCAGAAAATTACAGGTGATGCTAGAATTCCTTTGCCTCTCGACTCCTTTCCTGTCCCAGTTTCTACT
CCAGAGGGCTTAGGAACTTCCAGCAACAACCTAGGAGTCCCAGCTACTGAGCAGCGGCAGGAGTCTTTTG
AAGGATTCATTGCTAGAATGTGTTCTCCTTCACCAGATGCGACTTCTGGAACTGGAAGTCAAAGAAAAGA
AGAGGAGTTGTCCAGAAATAGCAGATCTTCTTCAGAGAAAAAGACCAAAACAGGTGAATATACCAAAAAA
CACTCTGATAAGCAACACCCTGGAAAGGACCTGCATTCCTAGCTCGAGTGCGGCCGCAACCCAGCTTTC
Features (pLannotate 1.2.2; 31 found; start..end, strand, type, name):
     85..196     +  polyA_signal   bGH poly(A) signal: bovine growth hormone polyadenylation signal
    737..2294    -  rep_origin     oriP (fragment): Epstein-Barr virus oriP replication origin (Yates et al., 2000)
   2407..2625    -  CDS            gL (fragment): GL_EBVB9 - Experimental evidence at protein level: Swiss-Prot protein existence level 1. The heterodimer glycoprotein H-glycoprotein L is required for the fusion of viral and plasma membranes leading to virus entry into the host cell. Acts as a functional inhibitor of gH and maintains gH in an inhibited form. Upon binding to host integrins, gL dissociates from gH leading to activation of the viral fusion glycoproteins gB and gH. Fusion of EBV with B-lymphocytes requires the additional receptor- binding protein gp42, which forms a complex with gH/gL. The heterodimer gH/gL targets also host EPHA
   2708..4631    -  CDS            EBNA1: Epstein-Barr nuclear antigen 1, also known as EBNA-1 crucial for latent viral infection, and for episomal amplification of vectors containing the oriP origin (Okita et al., 2013)
   4669..5013    -  CDS            BRRF2_EBVB9 (fragment): Protein inferred from homology: Swiss-Prot protein existence level 3. From Epstein-Barr virus (strain B95-8) (HHV-4) (Human herpesvirus 4).
   5016..5039    -  promoter       tet promoter (fragment): E. coli promoter for tetracycline efflux protein gene
   5152..5256    +  promoter       AmpR promoter: bla
   5257..6117    +  CDS            AmpR: β-lactamase; bla; confers resistance to ampicillin, carbenicillin, and related antibiotics
   6288..6876    +  rep_origin     ori: high-copy-number ColE1/pMB1/pBR322/pUC origin of replication
   6922..7045    -  CDS            TcR (fragment): tetracycline efflux protein; tet; confers resistance to tetracycline
   7083..7380    +  promoter       SV40 promoter: SV40 enhancer and early promoter
   7457..8056    +  CDS            PuroR: puromycin N-acetyltransferase; pac from Streptomyces alboniger; confers resistance to puromycin
   8147..8281    +  polyA_signal   SV40 poly(A) signal: SV40 polyadenylation signal
   8403..8455    -  misc_feature   bom (fragment): basis of mobility region from pBR322
   8586..8679    +  ncRNA          Retro dr1: Accession: RF00214 - Retrovirus direct repeat 1 (dr1)
   8715..8976    +  promoter       RSV promoter: Rous sarcoma virus enhancer/promoter
   9002..9062    +  promoter       SV40 promoter (fragment): SV40 early promoter
   9093..9665    +  intron         β-globin intron: intron from rabbit β-globin gene
   9720..9738    +  promoter       T7 promoter: promoter for bacteriophage T7 RNA polymerase
   9749..10369   +  CDS            tetR: TETR2_ECOLX - Experimental evidence at protein level: Swiss-Prot protein existence level 1. TetR is the repressor of the tetracycline resistance element; its N-terminal region forms a helix-turn-helix structure and binds DNA. Binding of tetracycline to TetR reduces the repressor affinity for the tetracycline resistance gene (tetA) promoter operator sites. From Escherichia coli.
  10411..10532   +  polyA_signal   SV40 poly(A) signal: SV40 polyadenylation signal
  10587..10966   +  enhancer       CMV enhancer: human cytomegalovirus immediate early enhancer
  10967..11170   +  promoter       CMV promoter: human cytomegalovirus (CMV) immediate early promoter
  11172..11191   +  promoter       PLtetO-1 promoter (fragment): modified phage lambda PL promoter with tet operator sites (Lutz and Bujard, 1997)
  11193..11212   +  promoter       PLtetO-1 promoter (fragment): modified phage lambda PL promoter with tet operator sites (Lutz and Bujard, 1997)
  11220..11253   +  promoter       TRE3GV promoter (fragment): 3rd-generation Tet-responsive promoter that can be activated by binding of Tet-On® 3G, optimized for retroviral and lentiviral vectors
  11369..11386   +  CDS            9xHis (fragment): 9xHis affinity tag
  11387..11929   +  CDS            MGMT (fragment): MGMT_HUMAN - Experimental evidence at protein level: Swiss-Prot protein existence level 1. Involved in the cellular defense against the biological effects of O6-methylguanine (O6-MeG) and O4-methylthymine (O4-MeT) in DNA. Repairs the methylated nucleobase in DNA by stoichiometrically transferring the methyl group to a cysteine residue in the enzyme. This is a suicide reaction: the enzyme is irreversibly inactivated. From Homo sapiens (Human).
  11972..11996   +  protein_bind   attB1: mutant version of attB; recombination site for the Gateway® BP reaction BP Clonase™
  12014..14122   +  CDS            CEP78: CEP78_HUMAN - Also known as C9orf81. Experimental evidence at protein level: Swiss-Prot protein existence level 1. May be required for efficient PLK4 centrosomal localization and PLK4-induced overduplication of centrioles (PubMed:27246242). May play a role in cilium biogenesis (PubMed:27588451). From Homo sapiens (Human).
  14199..14      -  protein_bind   attB2 (across the origin): mutant version of attB; recombination site for the Gateway® BP reaction BP Clonase™
