[The description below was written by a language model from this plasmid's Addgene catalogue record and pLannotate feature annotations shown in this document.]
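Description:
pEBTet-SNAP-Cep78 is an episomal, tetracycline-regulated mammalian expression plasmid built on the pEBTet backbone and carrying human CEP78 fused at its N terminus to the SNAP-tag. It is propagated in E. coli through a high-copy ColE1/pUC-type origin with ampicillin resistance. In mammalian cells it relies on the Epstein-Barr virus oriP origin together with an EBNA1 coding sequence, which allow the plasmid to replicate and be retained extrachromosomally, while an SV40 promoter-driven puromycin N-acetyltransferase cassette provides selection. Short fragments of EBV genes and of pBR322 (tetracycline resistance, bom) appear to be backbone remnants.

The expression cassette uses the CMV enhancer/promoter followed by two tet operator sites (CMV-TetO2). The same plasmid encodes the TetR repressor, placed downstream of RSV/SV40 promoter elements and a rabbit β-globin intron and terminated by an SV40 poly(A) signal. TetR binding to the operators should keep the transgene silent until tetracycline or doxycycline releases it, giving inducible expression from a single vector. The open reading frame begins with a His tag (the catalogue entry also lists a FLAG tag, which is not annotated in the feature tables). This is followed by the SNAP-tag, detected here as an MGMT fragment because SNAP is an engineered O6-alkylguanine-DNA alkyltransferase that reacts covalently with benzylguanine substrates. CEP78 sits between attB1 and attB2 sites left by Gateway cloning, ahead of a bGH poly(A) signal.

The depositor and sequencing-derived records differ by about 120 bp, with the difference falling mainly in oriP. The associated work used SNAP fusions for chemical crosslinking and labelling of centrosomal proteins.
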