Addgene plasmid #136827: pEBTet-SNAP-Cep78
Purpose: Mammalian expression of the centrosomal protein Cep78 N-terminally fused to SNAP-tag
Depositing lab: Kai Johnsson. Depositing organization: Swiss Federal Institute of Technology (EPFL). Publication: Selective chemical crosslinking reveals a Cep57-Cep63-Cep152 centrosomal complex. Lukinavicius G, Lavogina D, Orpinell M, Umezawa K, Reymond L, Garin N, Gonczy P, Johnsson K. Curr Biol. 2013 Feb 4;23(3):265-70. doi: 10.1016/j.cub.2012.12.030. Epub 2013 Jan 17. PubMed 23333316.
Backbone
  Vector backbone: pEBTet
  Backbone size w/o insert (bp): 11276
  Vector type: Mammalian Expression
  Selectable markers: Puromycin
Growth in bacteria
  Bacterial resistance: Ampicillin, 100 μg/mL
  Growth temperature: 37°C
  Growth strain: DH5alpha
  Copy number: High Copy
Gene/Insert
  Gene/Insert name: SNAP-Cep78
  Species: H. sapiens (human), Synthetic
  Insert size (bp): 3057
  Entrez Gene: CEP78 (a.k.a. IP63, C9orf81, FLJ12643, FLJ52093, MGC135040)
  Promoter: CMV-TetO2
  Tag / fusion protein: FLAG-tag / His-tag (N terminal on insert)
  Cloning method: Gateway Cloning
  Sequencing primers: 5′ CMV_Fwd; 3′ BGH_Rev
Terms and licenses: Academic/Nonprofit Terms; Industry Terms: Not Available to Industry
How to cite: pEBTet-SNAP-Cep78 was a gift from Kai Johnsson (Addgene plasmid # 136827 ; http://n2t.net/addgene:136827 ; RRID:Addgene_136827)
