>Addgene plasmid #136827 | pEBTet-SNAP-Cep78 | depositor partial sequence | sequence record 264087 | Insert
ATGGGCGGTAGGCGTGTACGGTGGGAGGTCTATATAAGCAGAGCTCTCCCTATCAGTGATAGAGATCTCC
CTATCAGTGATAGAGATCGTCGACGAGCTCGTTTAGTGAACCGTCAGATCGCCTGGAGACGCCATCCACG
CTGTTTTGACCTCCATAGAAGACACCGGGACCGATCCAGCCTCCGGACTCTAGCGTTTAAACTTAAGCTT
ACCACCATGGATTATAAAGACGATGATGACAAGCACCACCACCACCACCACGACAAGGATTGTGAAATGA
AACGCACCACACTGGACAGCCCTTTGGGGAAGCTGGAGCTGTCTGGTTGTGAGCAGGGTCTGCACGAAAT
AATTTTTCTGGGCAAGGGGACGTCTGCAGCTGATGCCGTGGAGGTCCCAGCCCCCGCTGCGGTTCTCGGA
GGTCCGGAGCCCCTGATGCAGGCTACAGCCTGGCTGAATGCCTATTTCCACCAGCCCGAGGCTATCGAAG
AGTTCCCCGTGCCGGCTCTTCACCATCCCGTTTTCCAGCAAGAGTCGTTCACCAGACAGGTGTTATGGAA
GCTGCTGAAGGTTGTGAAATTCGGAGAAGTGATTTCTTACTCTCACTTAGCAGCCCTGGCAGGCAACCCC
GCAGCCACGGCAGCAGTGAAGACGGCACTGAGTGGCAATCCTGTCCCTATCCTGATCCCGTGCCACAGAG
TGGTCCAGGGGGATTTGGATGTGGGCGGTTACGAGGGTGGACTGGCCGTGAAGGAATGGCTTCTGGCCCA
TGAAGGCCACCGGTTGGGGAAGCCAGGCTTGGGATTCGAACTGGAGGTGCTGTTCCAGGGCCCCGGTACC
GCCATCACAAGTTTGTACAAAAAAGCAGGCTTGAAGGAATTCGGTACCATGATCGACTCCGTGAAGCTGC
GCCGCGACAGCGCGGCGGACTTCTTCTCCCACTACGAGTACCTGTGCGCGCTGCAGAACTCCGTGCCGCT
GCCCGCCGTGCGCGCCTGTCTCCGGGAGGGCGTGCTGGATTTCAACGCCGACGGCCTCCGCGGGGTGGAC
TGGGCGCCTCTGCTGAGCACCCTCAAGATCAATAAAGACCTGCCCTTGGTCTCCATCAAGAGCTTCTTCC
AGCCCTGGCTGGGGGACACAGGTTCTGACATGAATAAATTTTGCAGAAGTCGTGTTCCTGCGATAAGATA
CAAAGATGTGACCTTCCAGTTGTGTAAAGCTCTTAAAGGCTGTTTAAGTATATCAAGTGTGCTAAAGAAC
CTGGAGCTAAATGGACTAATTCTGAGAGAGAGGGATTTAACTATTCTAGCAAAGGGATTGAATAAATCGG
CTTCTTTGGTGCACCTGTCTCTTGCAAATTGTCCAATTGGAGATGGAGGTTTAGAAATTATTTGTCAAGG
TATAAGGAGCTCTATCACTCTTAAGACAGTCAACTTCACAGGATGTAATCTGACATGGCAGGGAGCAGAT
CACATGGCCAAGATCTTAAAGTATCAGACCATGAGAAGGCATGAAGAAACCTGGGCTGAGAGTCTTCGCT
ATAGGAGACCTGATCTTGACTGTATGGCTGGCTTAAGACGTATCACACTGAATTGCAACACACTTATTGG
TGACCTAGGTGCATGTGCTTTTGCAGACTCTCTCAGTGAGGATTTATGGCTGAGAGCTCTTGACCTGCAA
CAGTGCGGCCTCACCAATGAAGGAGCAAAGGCTTTGCTAGAGGCCCTTGAAACCAATACAACTCTGGTCG
TTCTGGATATAAGAAAAAATCCACTCATTGATCATTCTATGATGAAAGCAGTTATCAAAAAAGTCCTCCA
GAATGGAAGGAGTGCCAAATCAGAGTACCAGTGGATAACTTCTCCATCAGTGAAGGAACCATCCAAAACT
GCTAAACAGAAAAGGAGAACTATAATTCTAGGAAGTGGTCACAAAGGAAAAGCTACTATTAGAATTGTAG
GATTGGCTACAAAGAAACCTGTAAGTAGTGGCAGAAAACACTCCCTTGGTAAAGAATATTATGCGCCCGC
ACCTCTTCCACCTGGTGTGTCTGGTTTCTTGCCGTGGCGTACTGCAGAACGTGCAAAAAGACACAGGGGT
TTCCCATTAATCAAAACACGTGATATATGTAATCAGTTGCAGCAACCAGGTTTTCCTGTGACTGTGACAG
TAGAGAGTCCTTCATCCTCTGAAGTTGAAGAGGTTGATGATTCTTCAGAGAGTGTTCATGAAGTGCCTGA
GAAAACTAGTATAGAACAAGAAGCATTACAGGAAAAACTGGAGGAGTGCCTAAAGCAGTTAAAGGAAGAA
AGAGTGATAAGGCTTAAGGTTGATAAACGAGTCAGTGAGCTGGAACATGAAAATGCCCAGTTAAGAAATA
TAAATTTCTCTTTGTCTGAAGCCCTTCATGCACAGTCATTGACAAATATGATCCTGGATGATGAAGGTGT
TTTGGGCAGCATTGAGAATTCTTTTCAGAAGTTTCATGCTTTCTTGGATCTCCTTAAAGATGCTGGGCTT
GGGCAGCTTGCCACAATGGCTGGGATAGATCAGTCAGATTTTCAATTACTAGGTCATCCCCAGATGACTT
CTACTGTTAGTAATCCACCTAAAGAAGAAAAGAAGGCGCTTGAAGATGAAAAACCAGAACCGAAGCAGAA
TGCCCTAGGGCAAATGCAAAATATCCAGGTTTCTATTTGTATGCAGTCAGCTTACAATGAAGGAACACTA
ATGAAGTTTCAGAAAATTACAGGTGATGCTAGAATTCCTTTGCCTCTCGACTCCTTTCCTGTCCCAGTTT
CTACTCCAGAGGGCTTAGGAACTTCCAGCAACAACCTAGGAGTCCCAGCTACTGAGCAGCGGCAGGAGTC
TTTTGAAGGATTCATTGCTAGAATGTGTTCTCCTTCACCAGATGCGACTTCTGGAACTGGAAGTCAAAGA
AAAGAAGAGGAGTTGTCCAGAAATAGCAGATCTTCTTCAGAGAAAAAGACCAAAACAGGTGAATATACCA
AAAAACACTCTGATAAGCAACACCCTGGAAAGGACCTGCATTCCTAG
